Addgene plasmid #109018: pLenti-X1-Neo-GFP-ATL1
Purpose: stable lentiviral expression of cDNA
Depositing lab: Jacob Corn. Depositing organization: University of California, Berkeley. Publication: Atlastins remodel the endoplasmic reticulum for selective autophagy. Liang JR, Lingeman E, Ahmed S, Corn JE. J Cell Biol. 2018 Aug 24. pii: jcb.201804185. doi: 10.1083/jcb.201804185. PubMed 30143524.
Backbone
  Vector backbone: pLenti-X1-Neo
  Backbone manufacturer: Michael Rape
  Backbone size w/o insert (bp): 9005
  Vector type: Mammalian Expression, Lentiviral
  Selectable markers: Neomycin (select with G418) ; GFP
Growth in bacteria
  Bacterial resistance: Ampicillin, 100 μg/mL
  Growth temperature: 37°C
  Growth strain: NEB Stable
  Copy number: High Copy
Gene/Insert
  Gene/Insert name: ATL1
  Species: H. sapiens (human)
  Insert size (bp): 2418
  Entrez Gene: ATL1 (a.k.a. AD-FSP, FSP1, GBP3, HSN1D, SPG3, SPG3A, atlastin1)
  Promoter: EIF-1a promoter
  Tag / fusion protein: eGFP (N terminal on insert)
  Cloning method: Ligation Independent Cloning
  Sequencing primers: 5′ AGCCTCAGACAGTGGTTCAA; 3′ agcagcgtatccacatagcgt
Terms and licenses: Academic/Nonprofit Terms; Industry Terms: Not Available to Industry
How to cite: pLenti-X1-Neo-GFP-ATL1 was a gift from Jacob Corn (Addgene plasmid # 109018 ; http://n2t.net/addgene:109018 ; RRID:Addgene_109018)
