[The description below was written by a language model from this plasmid's Addgene catalogue record and pLannotate feature annotations shown in this document.]
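Description:
pLenti-X1-Neo-GFP-ATL1 is an HIV-1-based lentiviral transfer plasmid for stable expression of a GFP-tagged human atlastin-1 (ATL1) cDNA in mammalian cells. It is built on the pLenti-X1-Neo backbone and totals 11,423 bp. In bacteria it is maintained through a high-copy ColE1/pUC-type origin with ampicillin resistance (AmpR), and an f1 origin is also present. The viral portion has a third-generation-style layout. An RSV promoter replaces the upstream part of the 5' LTR to drive genomic RNA transcription in packaging cells. It is followed by the Ψ packaging signal with a gag fragment, the Rev response element for Rev-dependent nuclear export, and a cPPT/CTS element. A truncated downstream LTR closes the provirus, and an SV40 polyadenylation signal and SV40 origin lie beyond it.

Between the viral elements, the EF-1α promoter drives an open reading frame in which EGFP is fused to the N terminus of ATL1. ATL1 is a GTPase that tethers and fuses endoplasmic reticulum membranes and contributes to formation of the tubular ER network. The promoter and fusion together are flanked by attB1 and attB2 Gateway sites, although the record lists ligation-independent cloning as the cloning method. A WPRE downstream enhances transcript expression. A separate mouse PGK promoter drives NeoR, so transduced cells can be selected with G418, while GFP fluorescence marks expression and reports the localisation of the fusion protein. The depositor's sequence and the repository's sequencing result give the same set of features, differing only in the numbering origin. The associated study concerns atlastin-mediated ER remodelling during selective autophagy.
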