Features (pLannotate 1.2.2; 33 found; start..end, strand, type, name):
     26..130     +  promoter       AmpR promoter: bla
    131..991     +  CDS            AmpR: β-lactamase; bla; confers resistance to ampicillin, carbenicillin, and related antibiotics
   1162..1750    +  rep_origin     ori: high-copy-number ColE1/pMB1/pBR322/pUC origin of replication
   1933..2025    +  CDS            lacI (fragment): lac repressor; lacI; The lac repressor binds to the lac operator to inhibit transcription in E. coli. This inhibition can be relieved by adding lactose or isopropyl-β-D-thiogalactopyranoside (IPTG).
   2038..2059    +  protein_bind   CAP binding site: CAP binding activates transcription in the presence of cAMP. E. coli catabolite activator protein
   2074..2104    +  promoter       lac promoter: promoter for the E. coli lac operon
   2108..2130    +  protein_bind   lac operator (fragment): The lac repressor binds to the lac operator to inhibit transcription in E. coli. This inhibition can be relieved by adding lactose or isopropyl-β-D-thiogalactopyranoside (IPTG). lac repressor encoded by lacI
   2173..2191    +  promoter       T3 promoter: promoter for bacteriophage T3 RNA polymerase
   2219..2445    +  promoter       RSV promoter: Rous sarcoma virus enhancer/promoter
   2446..2626    +  LTR            5' LTR (truncated): truncated 5' long terminal repeat (LTR) from HIV-1
   2673..2798    +  misc_feature   HIV-1 Ψ: packaging signal of human immunodeficiency virus type 1
   2782..3145    +  CDS            HIV-1 gag (fragment): gag protein from human immunodeficiency virus 1; gag
   3291..3524    +  misc_feature   RRE: The Rev response element (RRE) of HIV-1 allows for Rev-dependent mRNA export from the nucleus to the cytoplasm.
   3901..4001    +  CDS            Rev (fragment): human immunodeficiency virus 1 (HIV-1) Rev protein; rev; enhances nuclear export of unspliced and incompletely spliced viral mRNAs
   4020..4136    +  misc_feature   cPPT/CTS: central polypurine tract and central termination sequence of HIV-1
   4170..4194    +  protein_bind   attB1: mutant version of attB; recombination site for the Gateway® BP reaction BP Clonase™
   4209..4227    +  enhancer       CMV enhancer (fragment): human cytomegalovirus immediate early enhancer
   4252..4318    +  CDS            small t antigen (fragment): SV40 (simian virus 40) small t antigen
   4325..5503    +  promoter       EF-1α promoter: strong constitutive promoter for human elongation factor EF-1α
   5520..5538    +  promoter       T7 promoter: promoter for bacteriophage T7 RNA polymerase
   5583..6299    +  CDS            EGFP: EGFP is a basic (constitutively fluorescent) green fluorescent protein published in 1996, derived from Aequorea victoria. It is reported to be a rapidly-maturing weak dimer with moderate acid sensitivity.
   6324..7997    +  CDS            ATL1: ATLA1_HUMAN - Also known as GBP3, SPG3A. Experimental evidence at protein level: Swiss-Prot protein existence level 1. GTPase tethering membranes through formation of trans- homooligomers and mediating homotypic fusion of endoplasmic reticulum membranes. Functions in endoplasmic reticulum tubular network biogenesis (PubMed:27619977). May also regulate Golgi biogenesis. May regulate axonal development. From Homo sapiens (Human).
   8006..8030    -  protein_bind   attB2: mutant version of attB; recombination site for the Gateway® BP reaction BP Clonase™
   8061..8649    +  misc_feature   WPRE: woodchuck hepatitis virus posttranscriptional regulatory element
   8700..9199    +  promoter       PGK promoter: mouse phosphoglycerate kinase 1 promoter
   9213..10016   +  CDS            NeoR/KanR: aminoglycoside phosphotransferase from Tn5; aph(3')-II (or nptII); confers resistance to neomycin, kanamycin, and G418 (Geneticin®)
  10090..10227   +  CDS            nef (fragment): NEF_HV1LA - Experimental evidence at protein level: Swiss-Prot protein existence level 1. Extracellular Nef protein targets CD4(+) T-lymphocytes for apoptosis by interacting with CXCR4 surface receptors. From Human immunodeficiency virus type 1 group M subtype B (isolate Lai) (HIV-1).
  10213..10393   +  LTR            5' LTR (truncated): truncated 5' long terminal repeat (LTR) from HIV-1
  10465..10586   +  polyA_signal   SV40 poly(A) signal: SV40 polyadenylation signal
  10626..10761   +  rep_origin     SV40 ori: SV40 origin of replication
  10782..10800   -  promoter       T7 promoter: promoter for bacteriophage T7 RNA polymerase
  10808..10963   +  CDS            lacZα (fragment): LacZα fragment of β-galactosidase; lacZ fragment
  10968..11396   +  rep_origin     f1 ori (sequence partly withheld): f1 bacteriophage origin of replication; arrow indicates direction of (+) strand synthesis
>Addgene plasmid #109018 | pLenti-X1-Neo-GFP-ATL1 | depositor full sequence | sequence record 205401 | Full Sequence
AGGTGGCACTTTTCGGGGAAATGTGCGCGGAACCCCTATTTGTTTATTTTTCTAAATACATTCAAATATG
TATCCGCTCATGAGACAATAACCCTGATAAATGCTTCAATAATATTGAAAAAGGAAGAGTATGAGTATTC
AACATTTCCGTGTCGCCCTTATTCCCTTTTTTGCGGCATTTTGCCTTCCTGTTTTTGCTCACCCAGAAAC
GCTGGTGAAAGTAAAAGATGCTGAAGATCAGTTGGGTGCACGAGTGGGTTACATCGAACTGGATCTCAAC
AGCGGTAAGATCCTTGAGAGTTTTCGCCCCGAAGAACGTTTTCCAATGATGAGCACTTTTAAAGTTCTGC
TATGTGGCGCGGTATTATCCCGTATTGACGCCGGGCAAGAGCAACTCGGTCGCCGCATACACTATTCTCA
GAATGACTTGGTTGAGTACTCACCAGTCACAGAAAAGCATCTTACGGATGGCATGACAGTAAGAGAATTA
TGCAGTGCTGCCATAACCATGAGTGATAACACTGCGGCCAACTTACTTCTGACAACGATCGGAGGACCGA
AGGAGCTAACCGCTTTTTTGCACAACATGGGGGATCATGTAACTCGCCTTGATCGTTGGGAACCGGAGCT
GAATGAAGCCATACCAAACGACGAGCGTGACACCACGATGCCTGTAGCAATGGCAACAACGTTGCGCAAA
CTATTAACTGGCGAACTACTTACTCTAGCTTCCCGGCAACAATTAATAGACTGGATGGAGGCGGATAAAG
TTGCAGGACCACTTCTGCGCTCGGCCCTTCCGGCTGGCTGGTTTATTGCTGATAAATCTGGAGCCGGTGA
GCGTGGGTCTCGCGGTATCATTGCAGCACTGGGGCCAGATGGTAAGCCCTCCCGTATCGTAGTTATCTAC
ACGACGGGGAGTCAGGCAACTATGGATGAACGAAATAGACAGATCGCTGAGATAGGTGCCTCACTGATTA
AGCATTGGTAACTGTCAGACCAAGTTTACTCATATATACTTTAGATTGATTTAAAACTTCATTTTTAATT
TAAAAGGATCTAGGTGAAGATCCTTTTTGATAATCTCATGACCAAAATCCCTTAACGTGAGTTTTCGTTC
CACTGAGCGTCAGACCCCGTAGAAAAGATCAAAGGATCTTCTTGAGATCCTTTTTTTCTGCGCGTAATCT
GCTGCTTGCAAACAAAAAAACCACCGCTACCAGCGGTGGTTTGTTTGCCGGATCAAGAGCTACCAACTCT
TTTTCCGAAGGTAACTGGCTTCAGCAGAGCGCAGATACCAAATACTGTTCTTCTAGTGTAGCCGTAGTTA
GGCCACCACTTCAAGAACTCTGTAGCACCGCCTACATACCTCGCTCTGCTAATCCTGTTACCAGTGGCTG
CTGCCAGTGGCGATAAGTCGTGTCTTACCGGGTTGGACTCAAGACGATAGTTACCGGATAAGGCGCAGCG
GTCGGGCTGAACGGGGGGTTCGTGCACACAGCCCAGCTTGGAGCGAACGACCTACACCGAACTGAGATAC
CTACAGCGTGAGCTATGAGAAAGCGCCACGCTTCCCGAAGGGAGAAAGGCGGACAGGTATCCGGTAAGCG
GCAGGGTCGGAACAGGAGAGCGCACGAGGGAGCTTCCAGGGGGAAACGCCTGGTATCTTTATAGTCCTGT
CGGGTTTCGCCACCTCTGACTTGAGCGTCGATTTTTGTGATGCTCGTCAGGGGGGCGGAGCCTATGGAAA
AACGCCAGCAACGCGGCCTTTTTACGGTTCCTGGCCTTTTGCTGGCCTTTTGCTCACATGTTCTTTCCTG
CGTTATCCCCTGATTCTGTGGATAACCGTATTACCGCCTTTGAGTGAGCTGATACCGCTCGCCGCAGCCG
AACGACCGAGCGCAGCGAGTCAGTGAGCGAGGAAGCGGAAGAGCGCCCAATACGCAAACCGCCTCTCCCC
GCGCGTTGGCCGATTCATTAATGCAGCTGGCACGACAGGTTTCCCGACTGGAAAGCGGGCAGTGAGCGCA
ACGCAATTAATGTGAGTTAGCTCACTCATTAGGCACCCCAGGCTTTACACTTTATGCTTCCGGCTCGTAT
GTTGTGTGGAATTGTGAGCGGATAACAATTTCACACAGGAAACAGCTATGACCATGATTACGCCAAGCGC
GCAATTAACCCTCACTAAAGGGAACAAAAGCTGGAGCTGCAAGCTTAATGTAGTCTTATGCAATACTCTT
GTAGTCTTGCAACATGGTAACGATGAGTTAGCAACATGCCTTACAAGGAGAGAAAAAGCACCGTGCATGC
CGATTGGTGGAAGTAAGGTGGTACGATCGTGCCTTATTAGGAAGGCAACAGACGGGTCTGACATGGATTG
GACGAACCACTGAATTGCCGCATTGCAGAGATATTGTATTTAAGTGCCTAGCTCGATACATAAACGGGTC
TCTCTGGTTAGACCAGATCTGAGCCTGGGAGCTCTCTGGCTAACTAGGGAACCCACTGCTTAAGCCTCAA
TAAAGCTTGCCTTGAGTGCTTCAAGTAGTGTGTGCCCGTCTGTTGTGTGACTCTGGTAACTAGAGATCCC
TCAGACCCTTTTAGTCAGTGTGGAAAATCTCTAGCAGTGGCGCCCGAACAGGGACTTGAAAGCGAAAGGG
AAACCAGAGGAGCTCTCTCGACGCAGGACTCGGCTTGCTGAAGCGCGCACGGCAAGAGGCGAGGGGCGGC
GACTGGTGAGTACGCCAAAAATTTTGACTAGCGGAGGCTAGAAGGAGAGAGATGGGTGCGAGAGCGTCAG
TATTAAGCGGGGGAGAATTAGATCGCGATGGGAAAAAATTCGGTTAAGGCCAGGGGGAAAGAAAAAATAT
AAATTAAAACATATAGTATGGGCAAGCAGGGAGCTAGAACGATTCGCAGTTAATCCTGGCCTGTTAGAAA
CATCAGAAGGCTGTAGACAAATACTGGGACAGCTACAACCATCCCTTCAGACAGGATCAGAAGAACTTAG
ATCATTATATAATACAGTAGCAACCCTCTATTGTGTGCATCAAAGGATAGAGATAAAAGACACCAAGGAA
GCTTTAGACAAGATAGAGGAAGAGCAAAACAAAAGTAAGACCACCGCACAGCAAGCGGCCGCTGATCTTC
AGACCTGGAGGAGGAGATATGAGGGACAATTGGAGAAGTGAATTATATAAATATAAAGTAGTAAAAATTG
AACCATTAGGAGTAGCACCCACCAAGGCAAAGAGAAGAGTGGTGCAGAGAGAAAAAAGAGCAGTGGGAAT
AGGAGCTTTGTTCCTTGGGTTCTTGGGAGCAGCAGGAAGCACTATGGGCGCAGCGTCAATGACGCTGACG
GTACAGGCCAGACAATTATTGTCTGGTATAGTGCAGCAGCAGAACAATTTGCTGAGGGCTATTGAGGCGC
AACAGCATCTGTTGCAACTCACAGTCTGGGGCATCAAGCAGCTCCAGGCAAGAATCCTGGCTGTGGAAAG
ATACCTAAAGGATCAACAGCTCCTGGGGATTTGGGGTTGCTCTGGAAAACTCATTTGCACCACTGCTGTG
CCTTGGAATGCTAGTTGGAGTAATAAATCTCTGGAACAGATTTGGAATCACACGACCTGGATGGAGTGGG
ACAGAGAAATTAACAATTACACAAGCTTAATACACTCCTTAATTGAAGAATCGCAAAACCAGCAAGAAAA
GAATGAACAAGAATTATTGGAATTAGATAAATGGGCAAGTTTGTGGAATTGGTTTAACATAACAAATTGG
CTGTGGTATATAAAATTATTCATAATGATAGTAGGAGGCTTGGTAGGTTTAAGAATAGTTTTTGCTGTAC
TTTCTATAGTGAATAGAGTTAGGCAGGGATATTCACCATTATCGTTTCAGACCCACCTCCCAACCCCGAG
GGGACCCGACAGGCCCGAAGGAATAGAAGAAGAAGGTGGAGAGAGAGACAGAGACAGATCCATTCGATTA
GTGAACGGATCTCGACGGTATCGGTTAACTTTTAAAAGAAAAGGGGGGATTGGGGGGTACAGTGCAGGGG
AAAGAATAGTAGACATAATAGCAACAGACATACAAACTAAAGAATTACAAAAACAAATTACAAAATTCAA
AATTTTATCGTCCAGTGTGGTGGAATTCTGCAGATATCAACAAGTTTGTACAAAAAAGCAGGCTCCACCA
TGGGAACCGACATTGATTATTGACTAGGCTTTTGCAAAAAGCTTTGCAAAGATGGATAAAGTTTTAAACA
GAGAGGAATCTTTGCAGCTAATGGACCTTCTAGGTCTTGAAAGGAGTGGGAATTGGCTCCGGTGCCCGTC
AGTGGGCAGAGCGCACATCGCCCACAGTCCCCGAGAAGTTGGGGGGAGGGGTCGGCAATTGAACCGGTGC
CTAGAGAAGGTGGCGCGGGGTAAACTGGGAAAGTGATGTCGTGTACTGGCTCCGCCTTTTTCCCGAGGGT
GGGGGAGAACCGTATATAAGTGCAGTAGTCGCCGTGAACGTTCTTTTTCGCAACGGGTTTGCCGCCAGAA
CACAGGTAAGTGCCGTGTGTGGTTCCCGCGGGCCTGGCCTCTTTACGGGTTATGGCCCTTGCGTGCCTTG
AATTACTTCCACCTGGCTGCAGTACGTGATTCTTGATCCCGAGCTTCGGGTTGGAAGTGGGTGGGAGAGT
TCGAGGCCTTGCGCTTAAGGAGCCCCTTCGCCTCGTGCTTGAGTTGAGGCCTGGCCTGGGCGCTGGGGCC
GCCGCGTGCGAATCTGGTGGCACCTTCGCGCCTGTCTCGCTGCTTTCGATAAGTCTCTAGCCATTTAAAA
TTTTTGATGACCTGCTGCGACGCTTTTTTTCTGGCAAGATAGTCTTGTAAATGCGGGCCAAGATCTGCAC
ACTGGTATTTCGGTTTTTGGGGCCGCGGGCGGCGACGGGGCCCGTGCGTCCCAGCGCACATGTTCGGCGA
GGCGGGGCCTGCGAGCGCGGCCACCGAGAATCGGACGGGGGTAGTCTCAAGCTGGCCGGCCTGCTCTGGT
GCCTGGCCTCGCGCCGCCGTGTATCGCCCCGCCCTGGGCGGCAAGGCTGGCCCGGTCGGCACCAGTTGCG
TGAGCGGAAAGATGGCCGCTTCCCGGCCCTGCTGCAGGGAGCTCAAAATGGAGGACGCGGCGCTCGGGAG
AGCGGGCGGGTGAGTCACCCACACAAAGGAAAAGGGCCTTTCCGTCCTCAGCCGTCGCTTCATGTGACTC
CACGGAGTACCGGGCGCCGTCCAGGCACCTCGATTAGTTCTCGAGCTTTTGGAGTACGTCGTCTTTAGGT
TGGGGGGAGGGGTTTTATGCGATGGAGTTTCCCCACACTGAGTGGGTGGAGACTGAAGTTAGGCCAGCTT
GGCACTTGATGTAATTCTCCTTGGAATTTGCCCTTTTTGAGTTTGGATCTTGGTTCATTCTCAAGCCTCA
GACAGTGGTTCAAAGTTTTTTTCTTCCATTTCAGGTGTCGTGAGGAATTAGCTTGGTACTAATACGACTC
ACTATAGGGAGACCCAAGCTGGCTAGGTAAGCTTGGTACCGAGCTCGGATCCATGGTGAGCAAGGGCGAG
GAGCTGTTCACCGGGGTGGTGCCCATCCTGGTCGAGCTGGACGGCGACGTAAACGGCCACAAGTTCAGCG
TGTCCGGCGAGGGCGAGGGCGATGCCACCTACGGCAAGCTGACCCTGAAGTTCATCTGCACCACCGGCAA
GCTGCCCGTGCCCTGGCCCACCCTCGTGACCACCCTGACCTACGGCGTGCAGTGCTTCAGCCGCTACCCC
GACCACATGAAGCAGCACGACTTCTTCAAGTCCGCCATGCCCGAAGGCTACGTCCAGGAGCGCACCATCT
TCTTCAAGGACGACGGCAACTACAAGACCCGCGCCGAGGTGAAGTTCGAGGGCGACACCCTGGTGAACCG
CATCGAGCTGAAGGGCATCGACTTCAAGGAGGACGGCAACATCCTGGGGCACAAGCTGGAGTACAACTAC
AACAGCCACAACGTCTATATCATGGCCGACAAGCAGAAGAACGGCATCAAGGTGAACTTCAAGATCCGCC
ACAACATCGAGGACGGCAGCGTGCAGCTCGCCGACCACTACCAGCAGAACACCCCCATCGGCGACGGCCC
CGTGCTGCTGCCCGACAACCACTACCTGAGCACCCAGTCCGCCCTGAGCAAAGACCCCAACGAGAAGCGC
GATCACATGGTCCTGCTGGAGTTCGTGACCGCCGCCGGGATCACTCTCGGCATGGACGAGCTGTACAAGG
GTGGATCTGGAGGTTCTGGTGGAATGGCCAAGAACCGCAGGGACAGAAACAGTTGGGGTGGATTTTCGGA
AAAGACATATGAATGGAGCTCAGAAGAGGAGGAGCCAGTGAAAAAGGCAGGACCAGTCCAAGTCCTCATT
GTCAAAGATGACCATTCCTTTGAGTTAGATGAAACTGCATTAAATCGGATCCTTCTCTCGGAGGCTGTCA
GAGACAAGGAGGTTGTTGCTGTATCTGTTGCTGGAGCATTTAGAAAAGGAAAATCATTCCTGATGGACTT
CATGTTGAGATACATGTACAACCAGGAATCAGTTGATTGGGTTGGAGACTACAATGAACCATTGACTGGT
TTTTCATGGAGAGGTGGATCTGAGCGAGAGACCACAGGAATTCAGATATGGAGTGAAATCTTCCTTATCA
ATAAACCTGATGGTAAAAAGGTTGCAGTGTTATTGATGGATACTCAGGGAACCTTTGATAGTCAGTCAAC
TTTGAGAGATTCAGCCACAGTATTTGCCCTTAGCACAATGATCAGCTCAATACAGGTATATAACTTATCC
CAAAATGTCCAGGAGGATGATCTTCAGCACCTCCAGCTTTTCACTGAGTATGGCAGACTGGCAATGGAGG
AAACATTCCTGAAGCCATTTCAGAGTCTGATATTTCTTGTTCGAGACTGGAGTTTCCCATACGAATTTTC
ATATGGAGCCGATGGTGGTGCCAAATTCTTGGAAAAACGCCTCAAGGTCTCAGGGAACCAGCATGAAGAA
CTACAGAACGTCAGAAAACACATCCATTCCTGTTTCACCAACATTTCCTGTTTTCTGCTACCTCATCCTG
GCTTAAAAGTAGCTACCAATCCAAACTTTGATGGAAAATTGAAAGAAATAGATGATGAATTCATCAAAAA
CTTGAAAATACTGATTCCTTGGCTACTTAGTCCCGAGAGCCTAGATATTAAAGAGATCAATGGGAATAAA
ATCACCTGCCGGGGTCTGGTGGAGTACTTCAAGGCTTATATAAAGATCTATCAAGGTGAAGAATTACCAC
ATCCCAAATCCATGTTACAGGCCACAGCAGAAGCTAACAATTTAGCAGCCGTGGCAACTGCCAAGGACAC
ATACAACAAAAAAATGGAAGAGATTTGTGGTGGTGACAAACCATTTCTGGCCCCAAATGACTTGCAGACC
AAACACCTGCAACTTAAGGAAGAATCTGTGAAGCTATTCCGAGGGGTGAAGAAGATGGGTGGGGAAGAAT
TTAGCCGGCGTTACCTGCAGCAGTTGGAGAGTGAAATAGATGAACTTTACATCCAATATATCAAGCACAA
TGATAGCAAAAATATCTTCCATGCAGCTCGTACCCCAGCCACACTGTTTGTAGTCATCTTTATCACATAT
GTGATTGCTGGTGTGACTGGATTCATTGGTTTGGACATCATAGCTAGCCTATGCAATATGATAATGGGAC
TGACCCTTATCACCCTGTGCACTTGGGCATATATCCGGTACTCTGGAGAATACCGAGAGCTGGGAGCTGT
AATAGACCAGGTGGCTGCAGCTCTGTGGGACCAGGGAAGTACAAATGAGGCTTTGTACAAGCTTTACAGT
GCAGCAGCAACCCACAGACATCTGTATCATCAAGCTTTCCCTACACCAAAGTCGGAATCTACTGAACAAT
CAGAAAAGAAAAAAATGTAATCTAGACCCAGCTTTCTTGTACAAAGTGGTTGATATCCAGCACAGTGGCG
GCCGCTCGACAATCAACCTCTGGATTACAAAATTTGTGAAAGATTGACTGGTATTCTTAACTATGTTGCT
CCTTTTACGCTATGTGGATACGCTGCTTTAATGCCTTTGTATCATGCTATTGCTTCCCGTATGGCTTTCA
TTTTCTCCTCCTTGTATAAATCCTGGTTGCTGTCTCTTTATGAGGAGTTGTGGCCCGTTGTCAGGCAACG
TGGCGTGGTGTGCACTGTGTTTGCTGACGCAACCCCCACTGGTTGGGGCATTGCCACCACCTGTCAGCTC
CTTTCCGGGACTTTCGCTTTCCCCCTCCCTATTGCCACGGCGGAACTCATCGCCGCCTGCCTTGCCCGCT
GCTGGACAGGGGCTCGGCTGTTGGGCACTGACAATTCCGTGGTGTTGTCGGGGAAGCTGACGTCCTTTCC
ATGGCTGCTCGCCTGTGTTGCCACCTGGATTCTGCGCGGGACGTCCTTCTGCTACGTCCCTTCGGCCCTC
AATCCAGCGGACCTTCCTTCCCGCGGCCTGCTGCCGGCTCTGCGGCCTCTTCCGCGTCTTCGCCTTCGCC
CTCAGACGAGTCGGATCTCCCTTTGGGCCGCCTCCCCGCCTGGACCTGCAGGATTCTGCAGATATCCGGA
CTAGTGATCTAATTCTACCGGGTAGGGGAGGCGCTTTTCCCAAGGCAGTCTGGAGCATGCGCTTTAGCAG
CCCCGCTGGGCACTTGGCGCTACACAAGTGGCCTCTGGCCTCGCACACATTCCACATCCACCGGTAGGCG
CCAACCGGCTCCGTTCTTTGGTGGCCCCTTCGCGCCACCTTCTACTCCTCCCCTAGTCAGGAAGTTCCCC
CCCGCCCCGCAGCTCGCGTCGTGCAGGACGTGACAAATGGAAGTAGCACGTCTCACTAGTCTCGTGCAGA
TGGACAGCACCGCTGAGCAATGGAAGCGGGTAGGCCTTTGGGGCAGCGGCCAATAGCAGCTTTGCTCCTT
CGCTTTCTGGGCTCAGAGGCTGGGAAGGGGTGGGTCCGGGGGCGGGCTCAGGGGCGGGCTCAGGGGCGGG
GCGGGCGCCCGAAGGTCCTCCGGAGGCCCGGCATTCTGCACGCTTCAAAAGCGCACGTCTGCCGCGCTGT
TCTCCTCTTCCTCATCTCCGGGCCTTTCGACCTGCAGCCAATATGGGATCGGCCATTGAACAAGATGGAT
TGCACGCAGGTTCTCCGGCCGCTTGGGTGGAGAGGCTATTCGGCTATGACTGGGCACAACAGACAATCGG
CTGCTCTGATGCCGCCGTGTTCCGGCTGTCAGCGCAGGGGCGCCCGGTTCTTTTTGTCAAGACCGACCTG
TCCGGTGCCCTGAATGAACTGCAGGACGAGGCAGCGCGGCTATCGTGGCTGGCCACGACGGGCGTTCCTT
GCGCAGCTGTGCTCGACGTTGTCACTGAAGCGGGAAGGGACTGGCTGCTATTGGGCGAAGTGCCGGGGCA
GGATCTCCTGTCATCTCACCTTGCTCCTGCCGAGAAAGTATCCATCATGGCTGATGCAATGCGGCGGCTG
CATACGCTTGATCCGGCTACCTGCCCATTCGACCACCAAGCGAAACATCGCATCGAGCGAGCACGTACTC
GGATGGAAGCCGGTCTTGTCGATCAGGATGATCTGGACGAAGAGCATCAGGGGCTCGCGCCAGCCGAACT
GTTCGCCAGGCTCAAGGCGCGCATGCCCGACGGCGAGGATCTCGTCGTGACCCATGGCGATGCCTGCTTG
CCGAATATCATGGTGGAAAATGGCCGCTTTTCTGGATTCATCGACTGTGGCCGGCTGGGTGTGGCGGACC
GCTATCAGGACATAGCGTTGGCTACCCGTGATATTGCTGAAGAGCTTGGCGGCGAATGGGCTGACCGCTT
CCTCGTGCTTTACGGTATCGCCGCTCCCGATTCGCAGCGCATCGCCTTCTATCGCCTTCTTGACGAGTTC
TTCTGAACGCGTCGCCCGCCCCACGACCCGCAGCGCCCGACCGAAAGGAGCGCACGACCCCATGCATCTC
GAGGGCCCGGTACCTTTAAGACCAATGACTTACAAGGCAGCTGTAGATCTTAGCCACTTTTTAAAAGAAA
AGGGGGGACTGGAAGGGCTAGCTCACTCCCAACGAAGACAAGATCTGCTTTTTGCTTGTACTGGGTCTCT
CTGGTTAGACCAGATCTGAGCCTGGGAGCTCTCTGGCTAACTAGGGAACCCACTGCTTAAGCCTCAATAA
AGCTTGCCTTGAGTGCTTCAAGTAGTGTGTGCCCGTCTGTTGTGTGACTCTGGTAACTAGAGATCCCTCA
GACCCTTTTAGTCAGTGTGGAAAATCTCTAGCAGTAGTAGTTCATGTCATCTTATTATTCAGTATTTATA
ACTTGCAAAGAAATGAATATCAGAGAGTGAGAGGAACTTGTTTATTGCAGCTTATAATGGTTACAAATAA
AGCAATAGCATCACAAATTTCACAAATAAAGCATTTTTTTCACTGCATTCTAGTTGTGGTTTGTCCAAAC
TCATCAATGTATCTTATCATGTCTGGCTCTAGCTATCCCGCCCCTAACTCCGCCCATCCCGCCCCTAACT
CCGCCCAGTTCCGCCCATTCTCCGCCCCATGGCTGACTAATTTTTTTTATTTATGCAGAGGCCGAGGCCG
CCTCGGCCTCTGAGCTATTCCAGAAGTAGTGAGGAGGCTTTTTTGGAGGCCTAGGGACGTACCCAATTCG
CCCTATAGTGAGTCGTATTACGCGCGCTCACTGGCCGTCGTTTTACAACGTCGTGACTGGGAAAACCCTG
GCGTTACCCAACTTAATCGCCTTGCAGCACATCCCCCTTTCGCCAGCTGGCGTAATAGCGAAGAGGCCCG
CACCGATCGCCCTTCCCAACAGTTGCGCAGCCTGAATGGCGAATGGG
[124 nt withheld, positions 10968-11091]
C
[91 nt withheld, positions 11093-11183]
A
[49 nt withheld, positions 11185-11233]
CCTTTGACGTTGGAGTCCACGTTCTTT
[37 nt withheld, positions 11261-11297]
ACCCTATCTCGGTCTATTCTTTTGATTTATAAGGGATTTTGCCGATTTCGGCCTATTGGTTAAAAAATGA
GCTGATTTAACAAAAATTTAACGCGAATTTTAACAAAATATTAACGCTTACAATTT
