Features (pLannotate 1.2.2; 33 found; start..end, strand, type, name):
     34..58      +  protein_bind   attB1: mutant version of attB; recombination site for the Gateway® BP reaction BP Clonase™
     73..91      +  enhancer       CMV enhancer (fragment): human cytomegalovirus immediate early enhancer
    116..182     +  CDS            small t antigen (fragment): SV40 (simian virus 40) small t antigen
    189..1367    +  promoter       EF-1α promoter: strong constitutive promoter for human elongation factor EF-1α
   1384..1402    +  promoter       T7 promoter: promoter for bacteriophage T7 RNA polymerase
   1447..2163    +  CDS            EGFP: EGFP is a basic (constitutively fluorescent) green fluorescent protein published in 1996, derived from Aequorea victoria. It is reported to be a rapidly-maturing weak dimer with moderate acid sensitivity.
   2188..3861    +  CDS            ATL1: ATLA1_HUMAN - Also known as GBP3, SPG3A. Experimental evidence at protein level: Swiss-Prot protein existence level 1. GTPase tethering membranes through formation of trans- homooligomers and mediating homotypic fusion of endoplasmic reticulum membranes. Functions in endoplasmic reticulum tubular network biogenesis (PubMed:27619977). May also regulate Golgi biogenesis. May regulate axonal development. From Homo sapiens (Human).
   3870..3894    -  protein_bind   attB2: mutant version of attB; recombination site for the Gateway® BP reaction BP Clonase™
   3925..4513    +  misc_feature   WPRE: woodchuck hepatitis virus posttranscriptional regulatory element
   4564..5063    +  promoter       PGK promoter: mouse phosphoglycerate kinase 1 promoter
   5077..5880    +  CDS            NeoR/KanR: aminoglycoside phosphotransferase from Tn5; aph(3')-II (or nptII); confers resistance to neomycin, kanamycin, and G418 (Geneticin®)
   5954..6091    +  CDS            nef (fragment): NEF_HV1LA - Experimental evidence at protein level: Swiss-Prot protein existence level 1. Extracellular Nef protein targets CD4(+) T-lymphocytes for apoptosis by interacting with CXCR4 surface receptors. From Human immunodeficiency virus type 1 group M subtype B (isolate Lai) (HIV-1).
   6077..6257    +  LTR            5' LTR (truncated): truncated 5' long terminal repeat (LTR) from HIV-1
   6329..6450    +  polyA_signal   SV40 poly(A) signal: SV40 polyadenylation signal
   6490..6625    +  rep_origin     SV40 ori: SV40 origin of replication
   6646..6664    -  promoter       T7 promoter: promoter for bacteriophage T7 RNA polymerase
   6672..6827    +  CDS            lacZα (fragment): LacZα fragment of β-galactosidase; lacZ fragment
   6832..7260    +  rep_origin     f1 ori (sequence partly withheld): f1 bacteriophage origin of replication; arrow indicates direction of (+) strand synthesis
   7313..7417    +  promoter       AmpR promoter: bla
   7418..8278    +  CDS            AmpR: β-lactamase; bla; confers resistance to ampicillin, carbenicillin, and related antibiotics
   8449..9037    +  rep_origin     ori: high-copy-number ColE1/pMB1/pBR322/pUC origin of replication
   9220..9312    +  CDS            lacI (fragment): lac repressor; lacI; The lac repressor binds to the lac operator to inhibit transcription in E. coli. This inhibition can be relieved by adding lactose or isopropyl-β-D-thiogalactopyranoside (IPTG).
   9325..9346    +  protein_bind   CAP binding site: CAP binding activates transcription in the presence of cAMP. E. coli catabolite activator protein
   9361..9391    +  promoter       lac promoter: promoter for the E. coli lac operon
   9395..9417    +  protein_bind   lac operator (fragment): The lac repressor binds to the lac operator to inhibit transcription in E. coli. This inhibition can be relieved by adding lactose or isopropyl-β-D-thiogalactopyranoside (IPTG). lac repressor encoded by lacI
   9460..9478    +  promoter       T3 promoter: promoter for bacteriophage T3 RNA polymerase
   9506..9732    +  promoter       RSV promoter: Rous sarcoma virus enhancer/promoter
   9733..9913    +  LTR            5' LTR (truncated): truncated 5' long terminal repeat (LTR) from HIV-1
   9960..10085   +  misc_feature   HIV-1 Ψ: packaging signal of human immunodeficiency virus type 1
  10069..10432   +  CDS            HIV-1 gag (fragment): gag protein from human immunodeficiency virus 1; gag
  10578..10811   +  misc_feature   RRE: The Rev response element (RRE) of HIV-1 allows for Rev-dependent mRNA export from the nucleus to the cytoplasm.
  11188..11288   +  CDS            Rev (fragment): human immunodeficiency virus 1 (HIV-1) Rev protein; rev; enhances nuclear export of unspliced and incompletely spliced viral mRNAs
  11307..11423   +  misc_feature   cPPT/CTS: central polypurine tract and central termination sequence of HIV-1
>Addgene plasmid #109018 | pLenti-X1-Neo-GFP-ATL1 | addgene full sequence | sequence record 213519 | Addgene NGS Result
ATCGTCCAGTGTGGTGGAATTCTGCAGATATCAACAAGTTTGTACAAAAAAGCAGGCTCCACCATGGGAA
CCGACATTGATTATTGACTAGGCTTTTGCAAAAAGCTTTGCAAAGATGGATAAAGTTTTAAACAGAGAGG
AATCTTTGCAGCTAATGGACCTTCTAGGTCTTGAAAGGAGTGGGAATTGGCTCCGGTGCCCGTCAGTGGG
CAGAGCGCACATCGCCCACAGTCCCCGAGAAGTTGGGGGGAGGGGTCGGCAATTGAACCGGTGCCTAGAG
AAGGTGGCGCGGGGTAAACTGGGAAAGTGATGTCGTGTACTGGCTCCGCCTTTTTCCCGAGGGTGGGGGA
GAACCGTATATAAGTGCAGTAGTCGCCGTGAACGTTCTTTTTCGCAACGGGTTTGCCGCCAGAACACAGG
TAAGTGCCGTGTGTGGTTCCCGCGGGCCTGGCCTCTTTACGGGTTATGGCCCTTGCGTGCCTTGAATTAC
TTCCACCTGGCTGCAGTACGTGATTCTTGATCCCGAGCTTCGGGTTGGAAGTGGGTGGGAGAGTTCGAGG
CCTTGCGCTTAAGGAGCCCCTTCGCCTCGTGCTTGAGTTGAGGCCTGGCCTGGGCGCTGGGGCCGCCGCG
TGCGAATCTGGTGGCACCTTCGCGCCTGTCTCGCTGCTTTCGATAAGTCTCTAGCCATTTAAAATTTTTG
ATGACCTGCTGCGACGCTTTTTTTCTGGCAAGATAGTCTTGTAAATGCGGGCCAAGATCTGCACACTGGT
ATTTCGGTTTTTGGGGCCGCGGGCGGCGACGGGGCCCGTGCGTCCCAGCGCACATGTTCGGCGAGGCGGG
GCCTGCGAGCGCGGCCACCGAGAATCGGACGGGGGTAGTCTCAAGCTGGCCGGCCTGCTCTGGTGCCTGG
CCTCGCGCCGCCGTGTATCGCCCCGCCCTGGGCGGCAAGGCTGGCCCGGTCGGCACCAGTTGCGTGAGCG
GAAAGATGGCCGCTTCCCGGCCCTGCTGCAGGGAGCTCAAAATGGAGGACGCGGCGCTCGGGAGAGCGGG
CGGGTGAGTCACCCACACAAAGGAAAAGGGCCTTTCCGTCCTCAGCCGTCGCTTCATGTGACTCCACGGA
GTACCGGGCGCCGTCCAGGCACCTCGATTAGTTCTCGAGCTTTTGGAGTACGTCGTCTTTAGGTTGGGGG
GAGGGGTTTTATGCGATGGAGTTTCCCCACACTGAGTGGGTGGAGACTGAAGTTAGGCCAGCTTGGCACT
TGATGTAATTCTCCTTGGAATTTGCCCTTTTTGAGTTTGGATCTTGGTTCATTCTCAAGCCTCAGACAGT
GGTTCAAAGTTTTTTTCTTCCATTTCAGGTGTCGTGAGGAATTAGCTTGGTACTAATACGACTCACTATA
GGGAGACCCAAGCTGGCTAGGTAAGCTTGGTACCGAGCTCAGATCCATGGTGAGCAAGGGCGAGGAGCTG
TTCACCGGGGTGGTGCCCATCCTGGTCGAGCTGGACGGCGACGTAAACGGCCACAAGTTCAGCGTGTCCG
GCGAGGGCGAGGGCGATGCCACCTACGGCAAGCTGACCCTGAAGTTCATCTGCACCACCGGCAAGCTGCC
CGTGCCCTGGCCCACCCTCGTGACCACCCTGACCTACGGCGTGCAGTGCTTCAGCCGCTACCCCGACCAC
ATGAAGCAGCACGACTTCTTCAAGTCCGCCATGCCCGAAGGCTACGTCCAGGAGCGCACCATCTTCTTCA
AGGACGACGGCAACTACAAGACCCGCGCCGAGGTGAAGTTCGAGGGCGACACCCTGGTGAACCGCATCGA
GCTGAAGGGCATCGACTTCAAGGAGGACGGCAACATCCTGGGGCACAAGCTGGAGTACAACTACAACAGC
CACAACGTCTATATCATGGCCGACAAGCAGAAGAACGGCATCAAGGTGAACTTCAAGATCCGCCACAACA
TCGAGGACGGCAGCGTGCAGCTCGCCGACCACTACCAGCAGAACACCCCCATCGGCGACGGCCCCGTGCT
GCTGCCCGACAACCACTACCTGAGCACCCAGTCCGCCCTGAGCAAAGACCCCAACGAGAAGCGCGATCAC
ATGGTCCTGCTGGAGTTCGTGACCGCCGCCGGGATCACTCTCGGCATGGACGAGCTGTACAAGGGTGGAT
CTGGAGGTTCTGGCGGAATGGCCAAGAACCGCAGGGACAGAAACAGTTGGGGTGGATTTTCGGAAAAGAC
ATATGAATGGAGCTCAGAAGAGGAGGAGCCAGTGAAAAAGGCAGGACCAGTCCAAGTCCTCATTGTCAAA
GATGACCATTCCTTTGAGTTAGATGAAACTGCATTAAATCGGATCCTTCTCTCGGAGGCTGTCAGAGACA
AGGAGGTTGTTGCTGTATCTGTTGCTGGAGCATTTAGAAAAGGAAAATCATTCCTGATGGACTTCATGTT
GAGATACATGTACAACCAGGAATCAGTTGATTGGGTTGGAGACTACAATGAACCATTGACTGGTTTTTCA
TGGAGAGGTGGATCTGAACGAGAGACCACAGGAATTCAGATATGGAGTGAAATCTTCCTTATCAATAAAC
CTGATGGTAAAAAGGTTGCAGTGTTATTGATGGATACTCAGGGAACCTTTGATAGTCAGTCAACTTTGAG
AGATTCAGCCACAGTATTTGCCCTTAGCACAATGATCAGCTCAATACAGGTATATAACTTATCCCAAAAT
GTCCAGGAGGATGATCTTCAGCACCTCCAGCTTTTCACTGAGTATGGCAGACTGGCAATGGAGGAAACAT
TCCTGAAGCCATTTCAGAGTCTGATATTTCTTGTTCGAGACTGGAGTTTCCCATACGAATTTTCATATGG
AGCCGATGGTGGTGCCAAATTCTTGGAAAAACGCCTCAAGGTCTCAGGGAACCAGCATGAAGAACTACAG
AACGTCAGAAAACACATCCATTCCTGTTTCACCAACATTTCCTGTTTTCTGCTACCTCATCCTGGCTTAA
AAGTAGCTACCAATCCAAACTTTGATGGAAAATTGAAAGAAATAGATGATGAATTCATCAAAAACTTGAA
AATACTGATTCCTTGGCTACTTAGTCCCGAGAGCCTAGATATTAAAGAGATCAATGGGAATAAAATCACC
TGCCGGGGTCTGGTGGAGTACTTCAAGGCTTATATAAAGATCTATCAAGGTGAAGAATTACCACATCCCA
AATCCATGTTACAGGCCACAGCAGAAGCTAACAATTTAGCAGCCGTGGCAACTGCCAAGGACACATACAA
CAAAAAAATGGAAGAGATTTGTGGTGGTGACAAACCATTTCTGGCCCCAAATGACTTGCAGACCAAACAC
CTGCAACTTAAGGAAGAATCTGTGAAGCTATTCCGAGGGGTGAAGAAGATGGGTGGGGAAGAATTTAGCC
GGCGTTACCTGCAGCAGTTGGAGAGTGAAATAGATGAACTTTACATCCAATATATCAAGCACAATGATAG
CAAAAATATCTTCCATGCAGCTCGTACCCCAGCCACACTGTTTGTAGTCATCTTTATCACATATGTGATT
GCTGGTGTGACTGGATTCATTGGTTTGGACATCATAGCTAGCCTATGCAATATGATAATGGGACTGACCC
TTATCACCCTGTGCACTTGGGCATATATCCGGTACTCTGGAGAATACCGAGAGCTGGGAGCTGTAATAGA
CCAGGTGGCTGCAGCTCTGTGGGACCAGGGAAGTACAAATGAGGCTTTGTACAAGCTTTACAGTGCAGCA
GCAACCCACAGACATCTGTATCATCAAGCTTTCCCTACACCAAAGTCGGAATCTACTGAACAATCAGAAA
AGAAAAAAATGTAATCTAGACCCAGCTTTCTTGTACAAAGTGGTTGATATCCAGCACAGTGGCGGCCGCT
CGACAATCAACCTCTGGATTACAAAATTTGTGAAAGATTGACTGGTATTCTTAACTATGTTGCTCCTTTT
ACGCTATGTGGATACGCTGCTTTAATGCCTTTGTATCATGCTATTGCTTCCCGTATGGCTTTCATTTTCT
CCTCCTTGTATAAATCCTGGTTGCTGTCTCTTTATGAGGAGTTGTGGCCCGTTGTCAGGCAACGTGGCGT
GGTGTGCACTGTGTTTGCTGACGCAACCCCCACTGGTTGGGGCATTGCCACCACCTGTCAGCTCCTTTCC
GGGACTTTCGCTTTCCCCCTCCCTATTGCCACGGCGGAACTCATCGCCGCCTGCCTTGCCCGCTGCTGGA
CAGGGGCTCGGCTGTTGGGCACTGACAATTCCGTGGTGTTGTCGGGGAAGCTGACGTCCTTTCCATGGCT
GCTCGCCTGTGTTGCCACCTGGATTCTGCGCGGGACGTCCTTCTGCTACGTCCCTTCGGCCCTCAATCCA
GCGGACCTTCCTTCCCGCGGCCTGCTGCCGGCTCTGCGGCCTCTTCCGCGTCTTCGCCTTCGCCCTCAGA
CGAGTCGGATCTCCCTTTGGGCCGCCTCCCCGCCTGGACCTGCAGGATTCTGCAGATATCCGGACTAGTG
ATCTAATTCTACCGGGTAGGGGAGGCGCTTTTCCCAAGGCAGTCTGGAGCATGCGCTTTAGCAGCCCCGC
TGGGCACTTGGCGCTACACAAGTGGCCTCTGGCCTCGCACACATTCCACATCCACCGGTAGGCGCCAACC
GGCTCCGTTCTTTGGTGGCCCCTTCGCGCCACCTTCTACTCCTCCCCTAGTCAGGAAGTTCCCCCCCGCC
CCGCAGCTCGCGTCGTGCAGGACGTGACAAATGGAAGTAGCACGTCTCACTAGTCTCGTGCAGATGGACA
GCACCGCTGAGCAATGGAAGCGGGTAGGCCTTTGGGGCAGCGGCCAATAGCAGCTTTGCTCCTTCGCTTT
CTGGGCTCAGAGGCTGGGAAGGGGTGGGTCCGGGGGCGGGCTCAGGGGCGGGCTCAGGGGCGGGGCGGGC
GCCCGAAGGTCCTCCGGAGGCCCGGCATTCTGCACGCTTCAAAAGCGCACGTCTGCCGCGCTGTTCTCCT
CTTCCTCATCTCCGGGCCTTTCGACCTGCAGCCAATATGGGATCGGCCATTGAACAAGATGGATTGCACG
CAGGTTCTCCGGCCGCTTGGGTGGAGAGGCTATTCGGCTATGACTGGGCACAACAGACAATCGGCTGCTC
TGATGCCGCCGTGTTCCGGCTGTCAGCGCAGGGGCGCCCGGTTCTTTTTGTCAAGACCGACCTGTCCGGT
GCCCTGAATGAACTGCAGGACGAGGCAGCGCGGCTATCGTGGCTGGCCACGACGGGCGTTCCTTGCGCAG
CTGTGCTCGACGTTGTCACTGAAGCGGGAAGGGACTGGCTGCTATTGGGCGAAGTGCCGGGGCAGGATCT
CCTGTCATCTCACCTTGCTCCTGCCGAGAAAGTATCCATCATGGCTGATGCAATGCGGCGGCTGCATACG
CTTGATCCGGCTACCTGCCCATTCGACCACCAAGCGAAACATCGCATCGAGCGAGCACGTACTCGGATGG
AAGCCGGTCTTGTCGATCAGGATGATCTGGACGAAGAGCATCAGGGGCTCGCGCCAGCCGAACTGTTCGC
CAGGCTCAAGGCGCGCATGCCCGACGGCGAGGATCTCGTCGTGACCCATGGCGATGCCTGCTTGCCGAAT
ATCATGGTGGAAAATGGCCGCTTTTCTGGATTCATCGACTGTGGCCGGCTGGGTGTGGCGGACCGCTATC
AGGACATAGCGTTGGCTACCCGTGATATTGCTGAAGAGCTTGGCGGCGAATGGGCTGACCGCTTCCTCGT
GCTTTACGGTATCGCCGCTCCCGATTCGCAGCGCATCGCCTTCTATCGCCTTCTTGACGAGTTCTTCTGA
ACGCGTCGCCCGCCCCACGACCCGCAGCGCCCGACCGAAAGGAGCGCACGACCCCATGCATCTCGAGGGC
CCGGTACCTTTAAGACCAATGACTTACAAGGCAGCTGTAGATCTTAGCCACTTTTTAAAAGAAAAGGGGG
GACTGGAAGGGCTAGCTCACTCCCAACGAAGACAAGATCTGCTTTTTGCTTGTACTGGGTCTCTCTGGTT
AGACCAGATCTGAGCCTGGGAGCTCTCTGGCTAACTAGGGAACCCACTGCTTAAGCCTCAATAAAGCTTG
CCTTGAGTGCTTCAAGTAGTGTGTGCCCGTCTGTTGTGTGACTCTGGTAACTAGAGATCCCTCAGACCCT
TTTAGTCAGTGTGGAAAATCTCTAGCAGTAGTAGTTCATGTCATCTTATTATTCAGTATTTATAACTTGC
AAAGAAATGAATATCAGAGAGTGAGAGGAACTTGTTTATTGCAGCTTATAATGGTTACAAATAAAGCAAT
AGCATCACAAATTTCACAAATAAAGCATTTTTTTCACTGCATTCTAGTTGTGGTTTGTCCAAACTCATCA
ATGTATCTTATCATGTCTGGCTCTAGCTATCCCGCCCCTAACTCCGCCCATCCCGCCCCTAACTCCGCCC
AGTTCCGCCCATTCTCCGCCCCATGGCTGACTAATTTTTTTTATTTATGCAGAGGCCGAGGCCGCCTCGG
CCTCTGAGCTATTCCAGAAGTAGTGAGGAGGCTTTTTTGGAGGCCTAGGGACGTACCCAATTCGCCCTAT
AGTGAGTCGTATTACGCGCGCTCACTGGCCGTCGTTTTACAACGTCGTGACTGGGAAAACCCTGGCGTTA
CCCAACTTAATCGCCTTGCAGCACATCCCCCTTTCGCCAGCTGGCGTAATAGCGAAGAGGCCCGCACCGA
TCGCCCTTCCCAACAGTTGCGCAGCCTGAATGGCGAATGGG
[124 nt withheld, positions 6832-6955]
C
[91 nt withheld, positions 6957-7047]
A
[49 nt withheld, positions 7049-7097]
CCTTTGACGTTGGAGTCCACGTTCTTT
[37 nt withheld, positions 7125-7161]
ACCCTATCTCGGTCTATTCTTTTGATTTATAAGGGATTTTGCCGATTTCGGCCTATTGGTTAAAAAATGA
GCTGATTTAACAAAAATTTAACGCGAATTTTAACAAAATATTAACGCTTACAATTTAGGTGGCACTTTTC
GGGGAAATGTGCGCGGAACCCCTATTTGTTTATTTTTCTAAATACATTCAAATATGTATCCGCTCATGAG
ACAATAACCCTGATAAATGCTTCAATAATATTGAAAAAGGAAGAGTATGAGTATTCAACATTTCCGTGTC
GCCCTTATTCCCTTTTTTGCGGCATTTTGCCTTCCTGTTTTTGCTCACCCAGAAACGCTGGTGAAAGTAA
AAGATGCTGAAGATCAGTTGGGTGCACGAGTGGGTTACATCGAACTGGATCTCAACAGCGGTAAGATCCT
TGAGAGTTTTCGCCCCGAAGAACGTTTTCCAATGATGAGCACTTTTAAAGTTCTGCTATGTGGCGCGGTA
TTATCCCGTATTGACGCCGGGCAAGAGCAACTCGGTCGCCGCATACACTATTCTCAGAATGACTTGGTTG
AGTACTCACCAGTCACAGAAAAGCATCTTACGGATGGCATGACAGTAAGAGAATTATGCAGTGCTGCCAT
AACCATGAGTGATAACACTGCGGCCAACTTACTTCTGACAACGATCGGAGGACCGAAGGAGCTAACCGCT
TTTTTGCACAACATGGGGGATCATGTAACTCGCCTTGATCGTTGGGAACCGGAGCTGAATGAAGCCATAC
CAAACGACGAGCGTGACACCACGATGCCTGTAGCAATGGCAACAACGTTGCGCAAACTATTAACTGGCGA
ACTACTTACTCTAGCTTCCCGGCAACAATTAATAGACTGGATGGAGGCGGATAAAGTTGCAGGACCACTT
CTGCGCTCGGCCCTTCCGGCTGGCTGGTTTATTGCTGATAAATCTGGAGCCGGTGAGCGTGGGTCTCGCG
GTATCATTGCAGCACTGGGGCCAGATGGTAAGCCCTCCCGTATCGTAGTTATCTACACGACGGGGAGTCA
GGCAACTATGGATGAACGAAATAGACAGATCGCTGAGATAGGTGCCTCACTGATTAAGCATTGGTAACTG
TCAGACCAAGTTTACTCATATATACTTTAGATTGATTTAAAACTTCATTTTTAATTTAAAAGGATCTAGG
TGAAGATCCTTTTTGATAATCTCATGACCAAAATCCCTTAACGTGAGTTTTCGTTCCACTGAGCGTCAGA
CCCCGTAGAAAAGATCAAAGGATCTTCTTGAGATCCTTTTTTTCTGCGCGTAATCTGCTGCTTGCAAACA
AAAAAACCACCGCTACCAGCGGTGGTTTGTTTGCCGGATCAAGAGCTACCAACTCTTTTTCCGAAGGTAA
CTGGCTTCAGCAGAGCGCAGATACCAAATACTGTTCTTCTAGTGTAGCCGTAGTTAGGCCACCACTTCAA
GAACTCTGTAGCACCGCCTACATACCTCGCTCTGCTAATCCTGTTACCAGTGGCTGCTGCCAGTGGCGAT
AAGTCGTGTCTTACCGGGTTGGACTCAAGACGATAGTTACCGGATAAGGCGCAGCGGTCGGGCTGAACGG
GGGGTTCGTGCACACAGCCCAGCTTGGAGCGAACGACCTACACCGAACTGAGATACCTACAGCGTGAGCT
ATGAGAAAGCGCCACGCTTCCCGAAGGGAGAAAGGCGGACAGGTATCCGGTAAGCGGCAGGGTCGGAACA
GGAGAGCGCACGAGGGAGCTTCCAGGGGGAAACGCCTGGTATCTTTATAGTCCTGTCGGGTTTCGCCACC
TCTGACTTGAGCGTCGATTTTTGTGATGCTCGTCAGGGGGGCGGAGCCTATGGAAAAACGCCAGCAACGC
GGCCTTTTTACGGTTCCTGGCCTTTTGCTGGCCTTTTGCTCACATGTTCTTTCCTGCGTTATCCCCTGAT
TCTGTGGATAACCGTATTACCGCCTTTGAGTGAGCTGATACCGCTCGCCGCAGCCGAACGACCGAGCGCA
GCGAGTCAGTGAGCGAGGAAGCGGAAGAGCGCCCAATACGCAAACCGCCTCTCCCCGCGCGTTGGCCGAT
TCATTAATGCAGCTGGCACGACAGGTTTCCCGACTGGAAAGCGGGCAGTGAGCGCAACGCAATTAATGTG
AGTTAGCTCACTCATTAGGCACCCCAGGCTTTACACTTTATGCTTCCGGCTCGTATGTTGTGTGGAATTG
TGAGCGGATAACAATTTCACACAGGAAACAGCTATGACCATGATTACGCCAAGCGCGCAATTAACCCTCA
CTAAAGGGAACAAAAGCTGGAGCTGCAAGCTTAATGTAGTCTTATGCAATACTCTTGTAGTCTTGCAACA
TGGTAACGATGAGTTAGCAACATGCCTTACAAGGAGAGAAAAAGCACCGTGCATGCCGATTGGTGGAAGT
AAGGTGGTACGATCGTGCCTTATTAGGAAGGCAACAGACGGGTCTGACATGGATTGGACGAACCACTGAA
TTGCCGCATTGCAGAGATATTGTATTTAAGTGCCTAGCTCGATACATAAACGGGTCTCTCTGGTTAGACC
AGATCTGAGCCTGGGAGCTCTCTGGCTAACTAGGGAACCCACTGCTTAAGCCTCAATAAAGCTTGCCTTG
AGTGCTTCAAGTAGTGTGTGCCCGTCTGTTGTGTGACTCTGGTAACTAGAGATCCCTCAGACCCTTTTAG
TCAGTGTGGAAAATCTCTAGCAGTGGCGCCCGAACAGGGACTTGAAAGCGAAAGGGAAACCAGAGGAGCT
CTCTCGACGCAGGACTCGGCTTGCTGAAGCGCGCACGGCAAGAGGCGAGGGGCGGCGACTGGTGAGTACG
CCAAAAATTTTGACTAGCGGAGGCTAGAAGGAGAGAGATGGGTGCGAGAGCGTCAGTATTAAGCGGGGGA
GAATTAGATCGCGATGGGAAAAAATTCGGTTAAGGCCAGGGGGAAAGAAAAAATATAAATTAAAACATAT
AGTATGGGCAAGCAGGGAGCTAGAACGATTCGCAGTTAATCCTGGCCTGTTAGAAACATCAGAAGGCTGT
AGACAAATACTGGGACAGCTACAACCATCCCTTCAGACAGGATCAGAAGAACTTAGATCATTATATAATA
CAGTAGCAACCCTCTATTGTGTGCATCAAAGGATAGAGATAAAAGACACCAAGGAAGCTTTAGACAAGAT
AGAGGAAGAGCAAAACAAAAGTAAGACCACCGCACAGCAAGCGGCCGCTGATCTTCAGACCTGGAGGAGG
AGATATGAGGGACAATTGGAGAAGTGAATTATATAAATATAAAGTAGTAAAAATTGAACCATTAGGAGTA
GCACCCACCAAGGCAAAGAGAAGAGTGGTGCAGAGAGAAAAAAGAGCAGTGGGAATAGGAGCTTTGTTCC
TTGGGTTCTTGGGAGCAGCAGGAAGCACTATGGGCGCAGCGTCAATGACGCTGACGGTACAGGCCAGACA
ATTATTGTCTGGTATAGTGCAGCAGCAGAACAATTTGCTGAGGGCTATTGAGGCGCAACAGCATCTGTTG
CAACTCACAGTCTGGGGCATCAAGCAGCTCCAGGCAAGAATCCTGGCTGTGGAAAGATACCTAAAGGATC
AACAGCTCCTGGGGATTTGGGGTTGCTCTGGAAAACTCATTTGCACCACTGCTGTGCCTTGGAATGCTAG
TTGGAGTAATAAATCTCTGGAACAGATTTGGAATCACACGACCTGGATGGAGTGGGACAGAGAAATTAAC
AATTACACAAGCTTAATACACTCCTTAATTGAAGAATCGCAAAACCAGCAAGAAAAGAATGAACAAGAAT
TATTGGAATTAGATAAATGGGCAAGTTTGTGGAATTGGTTTAACATAACAAATTGGCTGTGGTATATAAA
ATTATTCATAATGATAGTAGGAGGCTTGGTAGGTTTAAGAATAGTTTTTGCTGTACTTTCTATAGTGAAT
AGAGTTAGGCAGGGATATTCACCATTATCGTTTCAGACCCACCTCCCAACCCCGAGGGGACCCGACAGGC
CCGAAGGAATAGAAGAAGAAGGTGGAGAGAGAGACAGAGACAGATCCATTCGATTAGTGAACGGATCTCG
ACGGTATCGGTTAACTTTTAAAAGAAAAGGGGGGATTGGGGGGTACAGTGCAGGGGAAAGAATAGTAGAC
ATAATAGCAACAGACATACAAACTAAAGAATTACAAAAACAAATTACAAAATTCAAAATTTT
